Addgene plasmid #242134: pcDNA-DEST47-SIRT4
Purpose: Expression in mammalian cells
Depositing lab: J. Carl Barrett & Izumi Horikawa. Depositing organization: National Cancer Institute (NCI). Publication: Evolutionarily conserved and nonconserved cellular localizations and functions of human SIRT proteins. Michishita E, Park JY, Burneskis JM, Barrett JC, Horikawa I. Mol Biol Cell. 2005 Oct;16(10):4623-35. doi: 10.1091/mbc.e05-01-0033. Epub 2005 Aug 3. PubMed 16079181.
Backbone
  Vector backbone: pcDNA-DEST47
  Backbone manufacturer: Invitrogen
  Backbone size w/o insert (bp): 7780
  Vector type: Mammalian Expression
Growth in bacteria
  Bacterial resistance: Ampicillin, 100 μg/mL
  Growth temperature: 37°C
  Growth strain: DH5alpha
  Copy number: High Copy
Gene/Insert
  Gene/Insert name: SIRT4
  Species: H. sapiens (human)
  Insert size (bp): 942
  Entrez Gene: SIRT4 (a.k.a. SIR2L4)
  Promoter: CMV
  Tag / fusion protein: Cycle 3 GFP (C terminal on insert)
  Cloning method: Gateway Cloning
Terms and licenses: Academic/Nonprofit Terms; Industry Terms: Not Available to Industry
How to cite: pcDNA-DEST47-SIRT4 was a gift from J. Carl Barrett & Izumi Horikawa (Addgene plasmid # 242134 ; http://n2t.net/addgene:242134 ; RRID:Addgene_242134)
