[The description below was written by a language model from this plasmid's Addgene catalogue record and pLannotate feature annotations shown in this document.]
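Description:
pcDNA-DEST47-SIRT4 is a mammalian expression plasmid built on the Invitrogen pcDNA-DEST47 Gateway destination vector, carrying the human SIRT4 coding sequence (942 bp) fused at its C terminus to Cycle 3 GFP. It is maintained in E. coli through a high-copy ColE1/pUC-type origin and selected with ampicillin via the β-lactamase gene. An f1 origin is also present. The sequenced plasmid is 7,107 nt, smaller than the listed empty backbone, which is consistent with the Gateway recombination replacing the destination cassette with the shorter SIRT4 insert.

Expression is driven by the human cytomegalovirus immediate early enhancer and promoter, followed by a T7 promoter that can serve for in vitro transcription or as a sequencing primer site. The SIRT4 open reading frame sits between attB1 and attB2 sites left by Gateway recombination. It is followed after attB2 by a mammalian codon-optimized Cycle 3 GFP coding sequence and terminated by the bovine growth hormone polyadenylation signal, an arrangement that matches the recorded C-terminal GFP fusion. A separate cassette with the SV40 early promoter, the neomycin phosphotransferase gene and the SV40 poly(A) signal allows G418 selection of stably transfected mammalian cells. Short annotated fragments, such as those labelled HIV-1 LTR, ble, lacI and bom, appear to be partial sequence matches or backbone remnants rather than functional elements.

SIRT4 is an NAD-dependent sirtuin annotated with lipoamidase, ADP-ribosyltransferase and deacetylase activities on mitochondrial targets. The stated purpose is expression in mammalian cells, and the GFP fusion suits fluorescence imaging of the protein's subcellular localization, in keeping with the associated study of the localization and function of human SIRT proteins.
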