Features (pLannotate 1.2.2; 23 found; start..end, strand, type, name):
     28..80      -  misc_feature   bom (fragment): basis of mobility region from pBR322
    235..614     +  enhancer       CMV enhancer: human cytomegalovirus immediate early enhancer
    615..818     +  promoter       CMV promoter: human cytomegalovirus (CMV) immediate early promoter
    814..847     +  LTR            5' LTR (truncated) (fragment): truncated 5' long terminal repeat (LTR) from HIV-1
    863..881     +  promoter       T7 promoter: promoter for bacteriophage T7 RNA polymerase
    914..938     +  protein_bind   attB1: mutant version of attB; recombination site for the Gateway® BP reaction BP Clonase™
    959..1900    +  CDS            SIRT4: SIR4_HUMAN - Also known as SIR2L4. Experimental evidence at protein level: Swiss-Prot protein existence level 1. Acts as NAD-dependent protein lipoamidase, ADP-ribosyl transferase and deacetylase. Catalyzes more efficiently removal of lipoyl- and biotinyl- than acetyl-lysine modifications. Inhibits the pyruvate dehydrogenase complex (PDH) activity via the enzymatic hydrolysis of the lipoamide cofactor from the E2 component, DLAT, in a phosphorylation-independent manner (PubMed:25525879). Catalyzes the transfer of ADP-ribosyl groups onto target proteins, including mitochondrial GLUD1, inhibitin
   1920..1944    -  protein_bind   attB2: mutant version of attB; recombination site for the Gateway® BP reaction BP Clonase™
   1955..2674    +  CDS            Cycle 3 GFP: Cycle 3 GFP (Crameri et al., 1996) mammalian codon-optimized
   2702..2926    +  polyA_signal   bGH poly(A) signal: bovine growth hormone polyadenylation signal
   2930..2951    +  promoter       SV40 promoter (fragment): SV40 enhancer and early promoter
   2972..3400    +  rep_origin     f1 ori (sequence partly withheld): f1 bacteriophage origin of replication; arrow indicates direction of (+) strand synthesis
   3414..3743    +  promoter       SV40 promoter: SV40 enhancer and early promoter
   3810..4601    +  CDS            neo: KKA2_KLEPN - Also known as kan, nptII. Experimental evidence at protein level: Swiss-Prot protein existence level 1. Resistance to kanamycin, neomycin, paromomycin, ribostamycin, butirosin and gentamicin B. From Klebsiella pneumoniae.
   4627..4785    +  CDS            ble (fragment): BLE_KLEPN - Experimental evidence at protein level: Swiss-Prot protein existence level 1. Binding protein with a strong affinity to the bleomycin family of antibiotics. Binds to CL990; an antimitotic-antibiotic compound. From Klebsiella pneumoniae.
   4780..4901    +  polyA_signal   SV40 poly(A) signal: SV40 polyadenylation signal
   4974..4990    -  protein_bind   lac operator: The lac repressor binds to the lac operator to inhibit transcription in E. coli. This inhibition can be relieved by adding lactose or isopropyl-β-D-thiogalactopyranoside (IPTG). lac repressor encoded by lacI
   4998..5028    -  promoter       lac promoter: promoter for the E. coli lac operon
   5043..5064    -  protein_bind   CAP binding site: CAP binding activates transcription in the presence of cAMP. E. coli catabolite activator protein
   5077..5169    -  CDS            lacI (fragment): lac repressor; lacI; The lac repressor binds to the lac operator to inhibit transcription in E. coli. This inhibition can be relieved by adding lactose or isopropyl-β-D-thiogalactopyranoside (IPTG).
   5352..5940    -  rep_origin     ori: high-copy-number ColE1/pMB1/pBR322/pUC origin of replication
   6111..6971    -  CDS            AmpR: β-lactamase; bla; confers resistance to ampicillin, carbenicillin, and related antibiotics
   6972..7076    -  promoter       AmpR promoter: bla
>Addgene plasmid #242134 | pcDNA-DEST47-SIRT4 | addgene full sequence | sequence record 483552 | Addgene NGS Result
GACGGATCGGGAGATCTCCCGATCCCCTATGGTGCACTCTCAGTACAATCTGCTCTGATGCCGCATAGTT
AAGCCAGTATCTGCTCCCTGCTTGTGTGTTGGAGGTCGCTGAGTAGTGCGCGAGCAAAATTTAAGCTACA
ACAAGGCAAGGCTTGACCGACAATTGCATGAAGAATCTGCTTAGGGTTAGGCGTTTTGCGCTGCTTCGCG
ATGTACGGGCCAGATATACGCGTTGACATTGATTATTGACTAGTTATTAATAGTAATCAATTACGGGGTC
ATTAGTTCATAGCCCATATATGGAGTTCCGCGTTACATAACTTACGGTAAATGGCCCGCCTGGCTGACCG
CCCAACGACCCCCGCCCATTGACGTCAATAATGACGTATGTTCCCATAGTAACGCCAATAGGGACTTTCC
ATTGACGTCAATGGGTGGAGTATTTACGGTAAACTGCCCACTTGGCAGTACATCAAGTGTATCATATGCC
AAGTACGCCCCCTATTGACGTCAATGACGGTAAATGGCCCGCCTGGCATTATGCCCAGTACATGACCTTA
TGGGACTTTCCTACTTGGCAGTACATCTACGTATTAGTCATCGCTATTACCATGGTGATGCGGTTTTGGC
AGTACATCAATGGGCGTGGATAGCGGTTTGACTCACGGGGATTTCCAAGTCTCCACCCCATTGACGTCAA
TGGGAGTTTGTTTTGGCACCAAAATCAACGGGACTTTCCAAAATGTCGTAACAACTCCGCCCCATTGACG
CAAATGGGCGGTAGGCGTGTACGGTGGGAGGTCTATATAAGCAGAGCTCTCTGGCTAACTAGAGAACCCA
CTGCTTACTGGCTTATCGAAATTAATACGACTCACTATAGGGAGACCCAAGCTGGCTAGTTAAGCTTGAT
CAAACAAGTTTGTACAAAAAAGCAGGCTCCGCGGCCGCCCCCTTCACCATGAAGATGAGCTTTGCGTTGA
CTTTCAGGTCAGCAAAAGGCCGTTGGATCGCAAACCCCAGCCAGCCGTGCTCGAAAGCCTCCATTGGGTT
ATTTGTGCCAGCAAGTCCTCCTCTGGACCCTGAGAAGGTCAAAGAGTTACAGCGCTTCATCACCCTTTCC
AAGAGACTCCTTGTGATGACTGGGGCAGGAATCTCCACCGAATCGGGGATACCAGACTACAGGTCAGAAA
AAGTGGGGCTTTATGCCCGCACTGACCGCAGGCCCATCCAGCATGGTGATTTTGTCCGGAGTGCCCCAAT
CCGCCAGCGGTACTGGGCGAGAAACTTCGTAGGCTGGCCTCAATTCTCCTCCCACCAGCCTAACCCTGCA
CACTGGGCTTTGAGCACCTGGGAGAAACTCGGAAAGCTGTACTGGTTGGTGACCCAAAATGTGGATGCTT
TGCACACCAAGGCGGGGAGTCGGCGCCTGACAGAGCTCCACGGATGCATGGACAGGGTCCTGTGCTTGGA
TTGTGGGGAACAGACTCCCCGGGGGGTGCTGCAAGAGCGTTTCCAAGTCCTGAACCCCACCTGGAGTGCT
GAGGCCCATGGCCTGGCTCCTGATGGTGACGTCTTTCTCTCAGAGGAGCAAGTCCGGAGCTTTCAGGTCC
CAACCTGCGTTCAATGTGGAGGCCATCTGAAACCAGATGTCGTTTTCTTCGGGGACACAGTGAACCCTGA
CAAGGTTGATTTTGTGCACAAGCGTGTAAAAGAAGCCGACTCCCTCTTGGTGGTGGGATCATCCTTGCAG
GTATACTCTGGTTACAGGTTTATCCTCACTGCCTGGGAGAAGAAGCTCCCGATTGCAATACTGAACATTG
GGCCCACACGGTCGGATGACTTGGCGTGTCTGAAACTGAATTCTCGTTGTGGAGAGTTGCTGCCTTTGAT
AGACCCATGCTTTAAGGGTGGGCGCGCCGACCCAGCTTTCTTGTACAAAGTGGTTCGATCTAGAATGGCT
AGCAAAGGAGAAGAACTTTTCACTGGAGTTGTCCCAATTCTTGTTGAATTAGATGGTGATGTTAATGGGC
ACAAATTTTCTGTCAGTGGAGAGGGTGAAGGTGATGCTACATACGGAAAGCTTACCCTTAAATTTATTTG
CACTACTGGAAAACTACCTGTTCCATGGCCAACACTTGTCACTACTTTCTCTTATGGTGTTCAATGCTTT
TCCCGTTATCCGGATCATATGAAACGGCATGACTTTTTCAAGAGTGCCATGCCCGAAGGTTATGTACAGG
AACGCACTATATCTTTCAAAGATGACGGGAACTACAAGACGCGTGCTGAAGTCAAGTTTGAAGGTGATAC
CCTTGTTAATCGTATCGAGTTAAAAGGTATTGATTTTAAAGAAGATGGAAACATTCTCGGACACAAACTC
GAGTACAACTATAACTCACACAATGTATACATCACGGCAGACAAACAAAAGAATGGAATCAAAGCTAACT
TCAAAATTCGCCACAACATTGAAGATGGATCCGTTCAACTAGCAGACCATTATCAACAAAATACTCCAAT
TGGCGATGGCCCTGTCCTTTTACCAGACAACCATTACCTGTCGACACAATCTGCCCTTTCGAAAGATCCC
AACGAAAAGCGTGACCACATGGTCCTTCTTGAGTTTGTAACTGCTGCTGGGATTACACATGGCATGGATG
AGCTCTACAAATAATGAATTAAACCCGCTGATCAGCCTCGACTGTGCCTTCTAGTTGCCAGCCATCTGTT
GTTTGCCCCTCCCCCGTGCCTTCCTTGACCCTGGAAGGTGCCACTCCCACTGTCCTTTCCTAATAAAATG
AGGAAATTGCATCGCATTGTCTGAGTAGGTGTCATTCTATTCTGGGGGGTGGGGTGGGGCAGGACAGCAA
GGGGGAGGATTGGGAAGACAATAGCAGGCATGCTGGGGATGCGGTGGGCTCTATGGCTTCTGAGGCGGAA
AGAACCAGCTGGGGCTCTAGGGGGTATCCCC
[124 nt withheld, positions 2972-3095]
C
[91 nt withheld, positions 3097-3187]
A
[49 nt withheld, positions 3189-3237]
CCTTTGACGTTGGAGTCCACGTTCTTT
[37 nt withheld, positions 3265-3301]
ACCCTATCTCGGTCTATTCTTTTGATTTATAAGGGATTTTGCCGATTTCGGCCTATTGGTTAAAAAATGA
GCTGATTTAACAAAAATTTAACGCGAATTAATTCTGTGGAATGTGTGTCAGTTAGGGTGTGGAAAGTCCC
CAGGCTCCCCAGCAGGCAGAAGTATGCAAAGCATGCATCTCAATTAGTCAGCAACCAGGTGTGGAAAGTC
CCCAGGCTCCCCAGCAGGCAGAAGTATGCAAAGCATGCATCTCAATTAGTCAGCAACCATAGTCCCGCCC
CTAACTCCGCCCATCCCGCCCCTAACTCCGCCCAGTTCCGCCCATTCTCCGCCCCATGGCTGACTAATTT
TTTTTATTTATGCAGAGGCCGAGGCCGCCTCTGCCTCTGAGCTATTCCAGAAGTAGTGAGGAGGCTTTTT
TGGAGGCCTAGGCTTTTGCAAAAAGCTCCCGGGAGCTTGTATATCCATTTTCGGATCTGATCAAGAGACA
GGATGAGGATCGTTTCGCATGATTGAACAAGATGGATTGCACGCAGGTTCTCCGGCCGCTTGGGTGGAGA
GGCTATTCGGCTATGACTGGGCACAACAGACAATCGGCTGCTCTGATGCCGCCGTGTTCCGGCTGTCAGC
GCAGGGGCGCCCGGTTCTTTTTGTCAAGACCGACCTGTCCGGTGCCCTGAATGAACTGCAGGACGAGGCA
GCGCGGCTATCGTGGCTGGCCACGACGGGCGTTCCTTGCGCAGCTGTGCTCGACGTTGTCACTGAAGCGG
GAAGGGACTGGCTGCTATTGGGCGAAGTGCCGGGGCAGGATCTCCTGTCATCTCACCTTGCTCCTGCCGA
GAAAGTATCCATCATGGCTGATGCAATGCGGCGGCTGCATACGCTTGATCCGGCTACCTGCCCATTCGAC
CACCAAGCGAAACATCGCATCGAGCGAGCACGTACTCGGATGGAAGCCGGTCTTGTCGATCAGGATGATC
TGGACGAAGAGCATCAGGGGCTCGCGCCAGCCGAACTGTTCGCCAGGCTCAAGGCGCGCATGCCCGACGG
CGAGGATCTCGTCGTGACCCATGGCGATGCCTGCTTGCCGAATATCATGGTGGAAAATGGCCGCTTTTCT
GGATTCATCGACTGTGGCCGGCTGGGTGTGGCGGACCGCTATCAGGACATAGCGTTGGCTACCCGTGATA
TTGCTGAAGAGCTTGGCGGCGAATGGGCTGACCGCTTCCTCGTGCTTTACGGTATCGCCGCTCCCGATTC
GCAGCGCATCGCCTTCTATCGCCTTCTTGACGAGTTCTTCTGAGCGGGACTCTGGGGTTCGCGAAATGAC
CGACCAAGCGACGCCCAACCTGCCATCACGAGATTTCGATTCCACCGCCGCCTTCTATGAAAGGTTGGGC
TTCGGAATCGTTTTCCGGGACGCCGGCTGGATGATCCTCCAGCGCGGGGATCTCATGCTGGAGTTCTTCG
CCCACCCCAACTTGTTTATTGCAGCTTATAATGGTTACAAATAAAGCAATAGCATCACAAATTTCACAAA
TAAAGCATTTTTTTCACTGCATTCTAGTTGTGGTTTGTCCAAACTCATCAATGTATCTTATCATGTCTGT
ATACCGTCGACCTCTAGCTAGAGCTTGGCGTAATCATGGTCATAGCTGTTTCCTGTGTGAAATTGTTATC
CGCTCACAATTCCACACAACATACGAGCCGGAAGCATAAAGTGTAAAGCCTGGGGTGCCTAATGAGTGAG
CTAACTCACATTAATTGCGTTGCGCTCACTGCCCGCTTTCCAGTCGGGAAACCTGTCGTGCCAGCTGCAT
TAATGAATCGGCCAACGCGCGGGGAGAGGCGGTTTGCGTATTGGGCGCTCTTCCGCTTCCTCGCTCACTG
ACTCGCTGCGCTCGGTCGTTCGGCTGCGGCGAGCGGTATCAGCTCACTCAAAGGCGGTAATACGGTTATC
CACAGAATCAGGGGATAACGCAGGAAAGAACATGTGAGCAAAAGGCCAGCAAAAGGCCAGGAACCGTAAA
AAGGCCGCGTTGCTGGCGTTTTTCCATAGGCTCCGCCCCCCTGACGAGCATCACAAAAATCGACGCTCAA
GTCAGAGGTGGCGAAACCCGACAGGACTATAAAGATACCAGGCGTTTCCCCCTGGAAGCTCCCTCGTGCG
CTCTCCTGTTCCGACCCTGCCGCTTACCGGATACCTGTCCGCCTTTCTCCCTTCGGGAAGCGTGGCGCTT
TCTCATAGCTCACGCTGTAGGTATCTCAGTTCGGTGTAGGTCGTTCGCTCCAAGCTGGGCTGTGTGCACG
AACCCCCCGTTCAGCCCGACCGCTGCGCCTTATCCGGTAACTATCGTCTTGAGTCCAACCCGGTAAGACA
CGACTTATCGCCACTGGCAGCAGCCACTGGTAACAGGATTAGCAGAGCGAGGTATGTAGGCGGTGCTACA
GAGTTCTTGAAGTGGTGGCCTAACTACGGCTACACTAGAAGAACAGTATTTGGTATCTGCGCTCTGCTGA
AGCCAGTTACCTTCGGAAAAAGAGTTGGTAGCTCTTGATCCGGCAAACAAACCACCGCTGGTAGCGGTGG
TTTTTTTGTTTGCAAGCAGCAGATTACGCGCAGAAAAAAAGGATCTCAAGAAGATCCTTTGATCTTTTCT
ACGGGGTCTGACGCTCAGTGGAACGAAAACTCACGTTAAGGGATTTTGGTCATGAGATTATCAAAAAGGA
TCTTCACCTAGATCCTTTTAAATTAAAAATGAAGTTTTAAATCAATCTAAAGTATATATGAGTAAACTTG
GTCTGACAGTTACCAATGCTTAATCAGTGAGGCACCTATCTCAGCGATCTGTCTATTTCGTTCATCCATA
GTTGCCTGACTCCCCGTCGTGTAGATAACTACGATACGGGAGGGCTTACCATCTGGCCCCAGTGCTGCAA
TGATACCGCGAGACCCACGCTCACCGGCTCCAGATTTATCAGCAATAAACCAGCCAGCCGGAAGGGCCGA
GCGCAGAAGTGGTCCTGCAACTTTATCCGCCTCCATCCAGTCTATTAATTGTTGCCGGGAAGCTAGAGTA
AGTAGTTCGCCAGTTAATAGTTTGCGCAACGTTGTTGCCATTGCTACAGGCATCGTGGTGTCACGCTCGT
CGTTTGGTATGGCTTCATTCAGCTCCGGTTCCCAACGATCAAGGCGAGTTACATGATCCCCCATGTTGTG
CAAAAAAGCGGTTAGCTCCTTCGGTCCTCCGATCGTTGTCAGAAGTAAGTTGGCCGCAGTGTTATCACTC
ATGGTTATGGCAGCACTGCATAATTCTCTTACTGTCATGCCATCCGTAAGATGCTTTTCTGTGACTGGTG
AGTACTCAACCAAGTCATTCTGAGAATAGTGTATGCGGCGACCGAGTTGCTCTTGCCCGGCGTCAATACG
GGATAATACCGCGCCACATAGCAGAACTTTAAAAGTGCTCATCATTGGAAAACGTTCTTCGGGGCGAAAA
CTCTCAAGGATCTTACCGCTGTTGAGATCCAGTTCGATGTAACCCACTCGTGCACCCAACTGATCTTCAG
CATCTTTTACTTTCACCAGCGTTTCTGGGTGAGCAAAAACAGGAAGGCAAAATGCCGCAAAAAAGGGAAT
AAGGGCGACACGGAAATGTTGAATACTCATACTCTTCCTTTTTCAATATTATTGAAGCATTTATCAGGGT
TATTGTCTCATGAGCGGATACATATTTGAATGTATTTAGAAAAATAAACAAATAGGGGTTCCGCGCACAT
TTCCCCGAAAAGTGCCACCTGACGTC
